Addgene plasmid #149663: pcDNA3-sACE2v2.2-8his
Purpose: Mammalian expression plasmid for his-tagged sACE2 high affinity variant 2.2
Depositing lab: Erik Procko. Depositing organization: University of Illinois at Urbana-Champaign. Publication: Engineering human ACE2 to optimize binding to the spike protein of SARS coronavirus 2. Chan KK, Dorosky D, Sharma P, Abbasi SA, Dye JM, Kranz DM, Herbert AS, Procko E. Science. 2020 Sep 4;369(6508):1261-1265. doi: 10.1126/science.abc0870. Epub 2020 Aug 4. PubMed 32753553.
Backbone
  Vector backbone: pcDNA3.1(+)
  Backbone manufacturer: Invitrogen
  Backbone size w/o insert (bp): 5332
  Total vector size (bp): 7237
  Vector type: Mammalian Expression
  Selectable markers: Neomycin (select with G418)
Growth in bacteria
  Bacterial resistance: Ampicillin, 100 μg/mL
  Growth temperature: 37°C
  Growth strain: DH5alpha
  Copy number: High Copy
Gene/Insert
  Gene/Insert name: Angiotensin-converting enzyme 2 (alt names: ACE2; peptidyl-dipeptidase A)
  Species: H. sapiens (human)
  Insert size (bp): 1902
  Mutation: Extracellular, soluble protease domain (a.a. M1-D615) with mutations T27Y, N330Y, A386L
  GenBank ID: NM_021804.1
  Entrez Gene: ACE2 (a.k.a. ACEH)
  Promoter: CMV
  Tag / fusion protein: Short GSG linker and 8his tag (C terminal on insert)
  Cloning method: Restriction Enzyme; 5′ cloning site NheI (not destroyed); 3′ cloning site XhoI (not destroyed)
  Sequencing primers: 5′ CMV-fwd; 3′ BGH-rev
Terms and licenses: Academic/Nonprofit Terms; Industry Terms: Not Available to Industry
Depositor comments: Please visit https://www.biorxiv.org/content/10.1101/2020.03.16.994236v1 for BioRxiv preprint.
How to cite: pcDNA3-sACE2v2.2-8his was a gift from Erik Procko (Addgene plasmid # 149663 ; http://n2t.net/addgene:149663 ; RRID:Addgene_149663)
