[The description below was written by a language model from this plasmid's Addgene catalogue record and pLannotate feature annotations shown in this document.]
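Description:
pcDNA3-sACE2v2.2-8his is a 7.2 kb mammalian expression plasmid built on the Invitrogen pcDNA3.1(+) backbone. It is propagated in E. coli at high copy through a ColE1/pUC-type origin with ampicillin selection (AmpR, β-lactamase under its own promoter). It also carries an f1 phage origin. For selection in mammalian cells, an SV40 enhancer/early promoter drives the neomycin phosphotransferase gene, terminated by an SV40 polyadenylation signal, which allows G418 selection of stable transfectants. The automated annotation also flags several short fragments (an HIV-1 LTR piece, ble, lacI, bom, and lac promoter/operator elements). These appear to be backbone remnants or incidental matches rather than functional parts of the design.

The payload is a soluble form of human angiotensin-converting enzyme 2 (ACE2), cloned between NheI and XhoI. It comprises residues M1 to D615, the extracellular protease domain without the downstream membrane-anchoring portion of the protein. The insert carries three substitutions, T27Y, N330Y and A386L, that define the high-affinity "v2.2" variant. Transcription is driven by the CMV immediate-early enhancer and promoter and terminated by the bovine growth hormone polyadenylation signal. A T7 promoter sits just upstream of the coding region. A short GSG linker joins the C terminus to an eight-histidine tag, which the annotation software reports as a partial 10xHis match, and this tag enables metal-affinity purification.

According to the record, the construct is used to express his-tagged, engineered sACE2 in mammalian cells. It comes from work on optimizing ACE2 binding to the SARS-CoV-2 spike protein.
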