Features (pLannotate 1.2.2; 21 found; start..end, strand, type, name):
      1..380     +  enhancer       CMV enhancer: human cytomegalovirus immediate early enhancer
    381..584     +  promoter       CMV promoter: human cytomegalovirus (CMV) immediate early promoter
    580..613     +  LTR            5' LTR (truncated) (fragment): truncated 5' long terminal repeat (LTR) from HIV-1
    629..647     +  promoter       T7 promoter: promoter for bacteriophage T7 RNA polymerase
    673..2523    +  CDS            ACE2 (fragment): ACE2_HUMAN - Experimental evidence at protein level: Swiss-Prot protein existence level 1. [Isoform 2]: (Microbial infection) Non-functional as a receptor for human coronavirus SARS-CoV-2. From Homo sapiens (Human).
   2526..2546    +  CDS            10xHis (fragment): 10xHis affinity tag
   2600..2824    +  polyA_signal   bGH poly(A) signal: bovine growth hormone polyadenylation signal
   2828..2849    +  promoter       SV40 promoter (fragment): SV40 enhancer and early promoter
   2870..3298    +  rep_origin     f1 ori (sequence partly withheld): f1 bacteriophage origin of replication; arrow indicates direction of (+) strand synthesis
   3312..3641    +  promoter       SV40 promoter: SV40 enhancer and early promoter
   3708..4499    +  CDS            neo: KKA2_KLEPN - Also known as kan, nptII. Experimental evidence at protein level: Swiss-Prot protein existence level 1. Resistance to kanamycin, neomycin, paromomycin, ribostamycin, butirosin and gentamicin B. From Klebsiella pneumoniae.
   4523..4681    +  CDS            ble (fragment): BLE_KLEPN - Experimental evidence at protein level: Swiss-Prot protein existence level 1. Binding protein with a strong affinity to the bleomycin family of antibiotics. Binds to CL990; an antimitotic-antibiotic compound. From Klebsiella pneumoniae.
   4676..4797    +  polyA_signal   SV40 poly(A) signal: SV40 polyadenylation signal
   4870..4886    -  protein_bind   lac operator: The lac repressor binds to the lac operator to inhibit transcription in E. coli. This inhibition can be relieved by adding lactose or isopropyl-β-D-thiogalactopyranoside (IPTG). lac repressor encoded by lacI
   4894..4924    -  promoter       lac promoter: promoter for the E. coli lac operon
   4939..4960    -  protein_bind   CAP binding site: CAP binding activates transcription in the presence of cAMP. E. coli catabolite activator protein
   4973..5065    -  CDS            lacI (fragment): lac repressor; lacI; The lac repressor binds to the lac operator to inhibit transcription in E. coli. This inhibition can be relieved by adding lactose or isopropyl-β-D-thiogalactopyranoside (IPTG).
   5248..5836    -  rep_origin     ori: high-copy-number ColE1/pMB1/pBR322/pUC origin of replication
   6007..6867    -  CDS            AmpR: β-lactamase; bla; confers resistance to ampicillin, carbenicillin, and related antibiotics
   6868..6972    -  promoter       AmpR promoter: bla
   7031..7083    -  misc_feature   bom (fragment): basis of mobility region from pBR322
>Addgene plasmid #149663 | pcDNA3-sACE2v2.2-8his | addgene full sequence | sequence record 298413 | Addgene NGS Result
GACATTGATTATTGACTAGTTATTAATAGTAATCAATTACGGGGTCATTAGTTCATAGCCCATATATGGA
GTTCCGCGTTACATAACTTACGGTAAATGGCCCGCCTGGCTGACCGCCCAACGACCCCCGCCCATTGACG
TCAATAATGACGTATGTTCCCATAGTAACGCCAATAGGGACTTTCCATTGACGTCAATGGGTGGAGTATT
TACGGTAAACTGCCCACTTGGCAGTACATCAAGTGTATCATATGCCAAGTACGCCCCCTATTGACGTCAA
TGACGGTAAATGGCCCGCCTGGCATTATGCCCAGTACATGACCTTATGGGACTTTCCTACTTGGCAGTAC
ATCTACGTATTAGTCATCGCTATTACCATGGTGATGCGGTTTTGGCAGTACATCAATGGGCGTGGATAGC
GGTTTGACTCACGGGGATTTCCAAGTCTCCACCCCATTGACGTCAATGGGAGTTTGTTTTGGCACCAAAA
TCAACGGGACTTTCCAAAATGTCGTAACAACTCCGCCCCATTGACGCAAATGGGCGGTAGGCGTGTACGG
TGGGAGGTCTATATAAGCAGAGCTCTCTGGCTAACTAGAGAACCCACTGCTTACTGGCTTATCGAAATTA
ATACGACTCACTATAGGGAGACCCAAGCTGGCTAGCGCCACCATGTCAAGCTCTTCCTGGCTCCTTCTCA
GCCTTGTTGCTGTAACTGCTGCTCAGTCCACCATTGAGGAACAGGCCAAGTACTTTTTGGACAAGTTTAA
CCACGAAGCCGAAGACCTGTTCTATCAAAGTTCACTTGCTTCTTGGAATTATAACACCAATATTACTGAA
GAGAATGTCCAAAACATGAATAATGCTGGGGACAAATGGTCTGCCTTTTTAAAGGAACAGTCCACACTTG
CCCAAATGTATCCACTACAAGAAATTCAGAATCTCACAGTCAAGCTTCAGCTGCAGGCTCTTCAGCAAAA
TGGGTCTTCAGTGCTCTCAGAAGACAAGAGCAAACGGTTGAACACAATTCTAAATACAATGAGCACCATC
TACAGTACTGGAAAAGTTTGTAACCCAGATAATCCACAAGAATGCTTATTACTTGAACCAGGTTTGAATG
AAATAATGGCAAACAGTTTAGACTACAATGAGAGGCTCTGGGCTTGGGAAAGCTGGAGATCTGAGGTCGG
CAAGCAGCTGAGGCCATTATATGAAGAGTATGTGGTCTTGAAAAATGAGATGGCAAGAGCAAATCATTAT
GAGGACTATGGGGATTATTGGAGAGGAGACTATGAAGTAAATGGGGTAGATGGCTATGACTACAGCCGCG
GCCAGTTGATTGAAGATGTGGAACATACCTTTGAAGAGATTAAACCATTATATGAACATCTTCATGCCTA
TGTGAGGGCAAAGTTGATGAATGCCTATCCTTCCTATATCAGTCCAATTGGATGCCTCCCTGCTCATTTG
CTTGGTGATATGTGGGGTAGATTTTGGACAAATCTGTACTCTTTGACAGTTCCCTTTGGACAGAAACCAA
ACATAGATGTTACTGATGCAATGGTGGACCAGGCCTGGGATGCACAGAGAATATTCAAGGAGGCCGAGAA
GTTCTTTGTATCTGTTGGTCTTCCTAATATGACTCAAGGATTCTGGGAATATTCCATGCTAACGGACCCA
GGAAATGTTCAGAAAGCAGTCTGCCATCCCACAGCTTGGGACCTGGGGAAGGGCGACTTCAGGATTCTTA
TGTGCACAAAGGTGACAATGGACGACTTCCTGACAGCTCATCATGAGATGGGGCATATCCAGTATGATAT
GGCATATCTTGCACAACCTTTTCTGCTAAGAAATGGAGCTAATGAAGGATTCCATGAAGCTGTTGGGGAA
ATCATGTCACTTTCTGCAGCCACACCTAAGCATTTAAAATCCATTGGTCTTCTGTCACCCGATTTTCAAG
AAGACAATGAAACAGAAATAAACTTCCTGCTCAAACAAGCACTCACGATTGTTGGGACTCTGCCATTTAC
TTACATGTTAGAGAAGTGGAGGTGGATGGTCTTTAAAGGGGAAATTCCCAAAGACCAGTGGATGAAAAAG
TGGTGGGAGATGAAGCGAGAGATAGTTGGGGTGGTGGAACCTGTGCCCCATGATGAAACATACTGTGACC
CCGCATCTCTGTTCCATGTTTCTAATGATTACTCATTCATTCGATATTACACAAGGACCCTTTACCAATT
CCAGTTTCAAGAAGCACTTTGTCAAGCAGCTAAACATGAAGGCCCTCTGCACAAATGTGACATCTCAAAC
TCTACAGAAGCTGGACAGAAACTGTTCAATATGCTGAGGCTTGGAAAATCAGAACCCTGGACCCTAGCAT
TGGAAAATGTTGTAGGAGCAAAGAACATGAATGTAAGGCCACTGCTCAACTACTTTGAGCCCTTATTTAC
CTGGCTGAAAGACCAGAACAAGAATTCTTTTGTGGGATGGAGTACCGACTGGAGTCCATATGCAGACGGA
TCCGGTCACCATCACCACCACCATCATCATTGATAACTCGAGTCTAGAGGGCCCGTTTAAACCCGCTGAT
CAGCCTCGACTGTGCCTTCTAGTTGCCAGCCATCTGTTGTTTGCCCCTCCCCCGTGCCTTCCTTGACCCT
GGAAGGTGCCACTCCCACTGTCCTTTCCTAATAAAATGAGGAAATTGCATCGCATTGTCTGAGTAGGTGT
CATTCTATTCTGGGGGGTGGGGTGGGGCAGGACAGCAAGGGGGAGGATTGGGAAGACAATAGCAGGCATG
CTGGGGATGCGGTGGGCTCTATGGCTTCTGAGGCGGAAAGAACCAGCTGGGGCTCTAGGGGGTATCCCC
[124 nt withheld, positions 2870-2993]
C
[91 nt withheld, positions 2995-3085]
A
[49 nt withheld, positions 3087-3135]
CCTTTGACGTTGGAGTCCACGTTCTTT
[37 nt withheld, positions 3163-3199]
ACCCTATCTCGGTCTATTCTTTTGATTTATAAGGGATTTTGCCGATTTCGGCCTATTGGTTAAAAAATGA
GCTGATTTAACAAAAATTTAACGCGAATTAATTCTGTGGAATGTGTGTCAGTTAGGGTGTGGAAAGTCCC
CAGGCTCCCCAGCAGGCAGAAGTATGCAAAGCATGCATCTCAATTAGTCAGCAACCAGGTGTGGAAAGTC
CCCAGGCTCCCCAGCAGGCAGAAGTATGCAAAGCATGCATCTCAATTAGTCAGCAACCATAGTCCCGCCC
CTAACTCCGCCCATCCCGCCCCTAACTCCGCCCAGTTCCGCCCATTCTCCGCCCCATGGCTGACTAATTT
TTTTTATTTATGCAGAGGCCGAGGCCGCCTCTGCCTCTGAGCTATTCCAGAAGTAGTGAGGAGGCTTTTT
TGGAGGCCTAGGCTTTTGCAAAAAGCTCCCGGGAGCTTGTATATCCATTTTCGGATCTGATCAAGAGACA
GGATGAGGATCGTTTCGCATGATTGAACAAGATGGATTGCACGCAGGTTCTCCGGCCGCTTGGGTGGAGA
GGCTATTCGGCTATGACTGGGCACAACAGACAATCGGCTGCTCTGATGCCGCCGTGTTCCGGCTGTCAGC
GCAGGGGCGCCCGGTTCTTTTTGTCAAGACCGACCTGTCCGGTGCCCTGAATGAACTGCAGGACGAGGCA
GCGCGGCTATCGTGGCTGGCCACGACGGGCGTTCCTTGCGCAGCTGTGCTCGACGTTGTCACTGAAGCGG
GAAGGGACTGGCTGCTATTGGGCGAAGTGCCGGGGCAGGATCTCCTGTCATCTCACCTTGCTCCTGCCGA
GAAAGTATCCATCATGGCTGATGCAATGCGGCGGCTGCATACGCTTGATCCGGCTACCTGCCCATTCGAC
CACCAAGCGAAACATCGCATCGAGCGAGCACGTACTCGGATGGAAGCCGGTCTTGTCGATCAGGATGATC
TGGACGAAGAGCATCAGGGGCTCGCGCCAGCCGAACTGTTCGCCAGGCTCAAGGCGCGCATGCCCGACGG
CGAGGATCTCGTCGTGACCCATGGCGATGCCTGCTTGCCGAATATCATGGTGGAAAATGGCCGCTTTTCT
GGATTCATCGACTGTGGCCGGCTGGGTGTGGCGGACCGCTATCAGGACATAGCGTTGGCTACCCGTGATA
TTGCTGAAGAGCTTGGCGGCGAATGGGCTGACCGCTTCCTCGTGCTTTACGGTATCGCCGCTCCCGATTC
GCAGCGCATCGCCTTCTATCGCCTTCTTGACGAGTTCTTCTGAGCGGGACTCTGGGGTTCGAAATGACCG
ACCAAGCGACGCCCAACCTGCCATCACGAGATTTCGATTCCACCGCCGCCTTCTATGAAAGGTTGGGCTT
CGGAATCGTTTTCCGGGACGCCGGCTGGATGATCCTCCAGCGCGGGGATCTCATGCTGGAGTTCTTCGCC
CACCCCAACTTGTTTATTGCAGCTTATAATGGTTACAAATAAAGCAATAGCATCACAAATTTCACAAATA
AAGCATTTTTTTCACTGCATTCTAGTTGTGGTTTGTCCAAACTCATCAATGTATCTTATCATGTCTGTAT
ACCGTCGACCTCTAGCTAGAGCTTGGCGTAATCATGGTCATAGCTGTTTCCTGTGTGAAATTGTTATCCG
CTCACAATTCCACACAACATACGAGCCGGAAGCATAAAGTGTAAAGCCTGGGGTGCCTAATGAGTGAGCT
AACTCACATTAATTGCGTTGCGCTCACTGCCCGCTTTCCAGTCGGGAAACCTGTCGTGCCAGCTGCATTA
ATGAATCGGCCAACGCGCGGGGAGAGGCGGTTTGCGTATTGGGCGCTCTTCCGCTTCCTCGCTCACTGAC
TCGCTGCGCTCGGTCGTTCGGCTGCGGCGAGCGGTATCAGCTCACTCAAAGGCGGTAATACGGTTATCCA
CAGAATCAGGGGATAACGCAGGAAAGAACATGTGAGCAAAAGGCCAGCAAAAGGCCAGGAACCGTAAAAA
GGCCGCGTTGCTGGCGTTTTTCCATAGGCTCCGCCCCCCTGACGAGCATCACAAAAATCGACGCTCAAGT
CAGAGGTGGCGAAACCCGACAGGACTATAAAGATACCAGGCGTTTCCCCCTGGAAGCTCCCTCGTGCGCT
CTCCTGTTCCGACCCTGCCGCTTACCGGATACCTGTCCGCCTTTCTCCCTTCGGGAAGCGTGGCGCTTTC
TCATAGCTCACGCTGTAGGTATCTCAGTTCGGTGTAGGTCGTTCGCTCCAAGCTGGGCTGTGTGCACGAA
CCCCCCGTTCAGCCCGACCGCTGCGCCTTATCCGGTAACTATCGTCTTGAGTCCAACCCGGTAAGACACG
ACTTATCGCCACTGGCAGCAGCCACTGGTAACAGGATTAGCAGAGCGAGGTATGTAGGCGGTGCTACAGA
GTTCTTGAAGTGGTGGCCTAACTACGGCTACACTAGAAGAACAGTATTTGGTATCTGCGCTCTGCTGAAG
CCAGTTACCTTCGGAAAAAGAGTTGGTAGCTCTTGATCCGGCAAACAAACCACCGCTGGTAGCGGTGGTT
TTTTTGTTTGCAAGCAGCAGATTACGCGCAGAAAAAAAGGATCTCAAGAAGATCCTTTGATCTTTTCTAC
GGGGTCTGACGCTCAGTGGAACGAAAACTCACGTTAAGGGATTTTGGTCATGAGATTATCAAAAAGGATC
TTCACCTAGATCCTTTTAAATTAAAAATGAAGTTTTAAATCAATCTAAAGTATATATGAGTAAACTTGGT
CTGACAGTTACCAATGCTTAATCAGTGAGGCACCTATCTCAGCGATCTGTCTATTTCGTTCATCCATAGT
TGCCTGACTCCCCGTCGTGTAGATAACTACGATACGGGAGGGCTTACCATCTGGCCCCAGTGCTGCAATG
ATACCGCGAGACCCACGCTCACCGGCTCCAGATTTATCAGCAATAAACCAGCCAGCCGGAAGGGCCGAGC
GCAGAAGTGGTCCTGCAACTTTATCCGCCTCCATCCAGTCTATTAATTGTTGCCGGGAAGCTAGAGTAAG
TAGTTCGCCAGTTAATAGTTTGCGCAACGTTGTTGCCATTGCTACAGGCATCGTGGTGTCACGCTCGTCG
TTTGGTATGGCTTCATTCAGCTCCGGTTCCCAACGATCAAGGCGAGTTACATGATCCCCCATGTTGTGCA
AAAAAGCGGTTAGCTCCTTCGGTCCTCCGATCGTTGTCAGAAGTAAGTTGGCCGCAGTGTTATCACTCAT
GGTTATGGCAGCACTGCATAATTCTCTTACTGTCATGCCATCCGTAAGATGCTTTTCTGTGACTGGTGAG
TACTCAACCAAGTCATTCTGAGAATAGTGTATGCGGCGACCGAGTTGCTCTTGCCCGGCGTCAATACGGG
ATAATACCGCGCCACATAGCAGAACTTTAAAAGTGCTCATCATTGGAAAACGTTCTTCGGGGCGAAAACT
CTCAAGGATCTTACCGCTGTTGAGATCCAGTTCGATGTAACCCACTCGTGCACCCAACTGATCTTCAGCA
TCTTTTACTTTCACCAGCGTTTCTGGGTGAGCAAAAACAGGAAGGCAAAATGCCGCAAAAAAGGGAATAA
GGGCGACACGGAAATGTTGAATACTCATACTCTTCCTTTTTCAATATTATTGAAGCATTTATCAGGGTTA
TTGTCTCATGAGCGGATACATATTTGAATGTATTTAGAAAAATAAACAAATAGGGGTTCCGCGCACATTT
CCCCGAAAAGTGCCACCTGACGTCGACGGATCGGGAGATCTCCCGATCCCCTATGGTGCACTCTCAGTAC
AATCTGCTCTGATGCCGCATAGTTAAGCCAGTATCTGCTCCCTGCTTGTGTGTTGGAGGTCGCTGAGTAG
TGCGCGAGCAAAATTTAAGCTACAACAAGGCAAGGCTTGACCGACAATTGCATGAAGAATCTGCTTAGGG
TTAGGCGTTTTGCGCTGCTTCGCGATGTACGGGCCAGATATACGCGTT
